>Addgene plasmid #213628 | pET SUMO-FL-syt1 | addgene full sequence | sequence record 421660 | Addgene NGS Result
CTTCTTGAGATCCTTTTTTTCTGCGCGTAATCTGCTGCTTGCAAACAAAAAAACCACCGCTACCAGCGGT
GGTTTGTTTGCCGGATCAAGAGCTACCAACTCTTTTTCCGAAGGTAACTGGCTTCAGCAGAGCGCAGATA
CCAAATACTGTCCTTCTAGTGTAGCCGTAGTTAGGCCACCACTTCAAGAACTCTGTAGCACCGCCTACAT
ACCTCGCTCTGCTAATCCTGTTACCAGTGGCTGCTGCCAGTGGCGATAAGTCGTGTCTTACCGGGTTGGA
CTCAAGACGATAGTTACCGGATAAGGCGCAGCGGTCGGGCTGAACGGGGGGTTCGTGCACACAGCCCAGC
TTGGAGCGAACGACCTACACCGAACTGAGATACCTACAGCGTGAGCTATGAGAAAGCGCCACGCTTCCCG
AAGGGAGAAAGGCGGACAGGTATCCGGTAAGCGGCAGGGTCGGAACAGGAGAGCGCACGAGGGAGCTTCC
AGGGGGAAACGCCTGGTATCTTTATAGTCCTGTCGGGTTTCGCCACCTCTGACTTGAGCGTCGATTTTTG
TGATGCTCGTCAGGGGGGCGGAGCCTATGGAAAAACGCCAGCAACGCGGCCTTTTTACGGTTCCTGGCCT
TTTGCTGGCCTTTTGCTCACATGTTCTTTCCTGCGTTATCCCCTGATTCTGTGGATAACCGTATTACCGC
CTTTGAGTGAGCTGATACCGCTCGCCGCAGCCGAACGACCGAGCGCAGCGAGTCAGTGAGCGAGGAAGCG
GAAGAGCGCCTGATGCGGTATTTTCTCCTTACGCATCTGTGCGGTATTTCACACCGCAATGGTGCACTCT
CAGTACAATCTGCTCTGATGCCGCATAGTTAAGCCAGTATACACTCCGCTATCGCTACGTGACTGGGTCA
TGGCTGCGCCCCGACACCCGCCAACACCCGCTGACGCGCCCTGACGGGCTTGTCTGCTCCCGGCATCCGC
TTACAGACAAGCTGTGACCGTCTCCGGGAGCTGCATGTGTCAGAGGTTTTCACCGTCATCACCGAAACGC
GCGAGGCAGCTGCGGTAAAGCTCATCAGCGTGGTCGTGAAGCGATTCACAGATGTCTGCCTGTTCATCCG
CGTCCAGCTCGTTGAGTTTCTCCAGAAGCGTTAATGTCTGGCTTCTGATAAAGCGGGCCATGTTAAGGGC
GGTTTTTTCCTGTTTGGTCACTGATGCCTCCGTGTAAGGGGGATTTCTGTTCATGGGGGTAATGATACCG
ATGAAACGAGAGAGGATGCTCACGATACGGGTTACTGATGATGAACATGCCCGGTTACTGGAACGTTGTG
AGGGTAAACAACTGGCGGTATGGATGCGGCGGGACCAGAGAAAAATCACTCAGGGTCAATGCCAGCGCTT
CGTTAATACAGATGTAGGTGTTCCACAGGGTAGCCAGCAGCATCCTGCGATGCAGATCCGGAACATAATG
GTGCAGGGCGCTGACTTCCGCGTTTCCAGACTTTACGAAACACGGAAACCGAAGACCATTCATGTTGTTG
CTCAGGTCGCAGACGTTTTGCAGCAGCAGTCGCTTCACGTTCGCTCGCGTATCGGTGATTCATTCTGCTA
ACCAGTAAGGCAACCCCGCCAGCCTAGCCGGGTCCTCAACGACAGGAGCACGATCATGCGCACCCGTGGG
GCCGCCATGCCGGCGATAATGGCCTGCTTCTCGCCGAAACGTTTGGTGGCGGGACCAGTGACGAAGGCTT
GAGCGAGGGCGTGCAAGATTCCGAATACCGCAAGCGACAGGCCGATCATCGTCGCGCTCCAGCGAAAGCG
GTCCTCGCCGAAAATGACCCAGAGCGCTGCCGGCACCTGTCCTACGAGTTGCATGATAAAGAAGACAGTC
ATAAGTGCGGCGACGATAGTCATGCCCCGCGCCCACCGGAAGGAGCTGACTGGGTTGAAGGCTCTCAAGG
GCATCGGTCGAGATCCCGGTGCCTAATGAGTGAGCTAACTTACATTAATTGCGTTGCGCTCACTGCCCGC
TTTCCAGTCGGGAAACCTGTCGTGCCAGCTGCATTAATGAATCGGCCAACGCGCGGGGAGAGGCGGTTTG
CGTATTGGGCGCCAGGGTGGTTTTTCTTTTCACCAGTGAGACGGGCAACAGCTGATTGCCCTTCACCGCC
TGGCCCTGAGAGAGTTGCAGCAAGCGGTCCACGCTGGTTTGCCCCAGCAGGCGAAAATCCTGTTTGATGG
TGGTTAACGGCGGGATATAACATGAGCTGTCTTCGGTATCGTCGTATCCCACTACCGAGATATCCGCACC
AACGCGCAGCCCGGACTCGGTAATGGCGCGCATTGCGCCCAGCGCCATCTGATCGTTGGCAACCAGCATC
GCAGTGGGAACGATGCCCTCATTCAGCATTTGCATGGTTTGTTGAAAACCGGACATGGCACTCCAGTCGC
CTTCCCGTTCCGCTATCGGCTGAATTTGATTGCGAGTGAGATATTTATGCCAGCCAGCCAGACGCAGACG
CGCCGAGACAGAACTTAATGGGCCCGCTAACAGCGCGATTTGCTGGTGACCCAATGCGACCAGATGCTCC
ACGCCCAGTCGCGTACCGTCTTCATGGGAGAAAATAATACTGTTGATGGGTGTCTGGTCAGAGACATCAA
GAAATAACGCCGGAACATTAGTGCAGGCAGCTTCCACAGCAATGGCATCCTGGTCATCCAGCGGATAGTT
AATGATCAGCCCACTGACGCGTTGCGCGAGAAGATTGTGCACCGCCGCTTTACAGGCTTCGACGCCGCTT
CGTTCTACCATCGACACCACCACGCTGGCACCCAGTTGATCGGCGCGAGATTTAATCGCCGCGACAATTT
GCGACGGCGCGTGCAGGGCCAGACTGGAGGTGGCAACGCCAATCAGCAACGACTGTTTGCCCGCCAGTTG
TTGTGCCACGCGGTTGGGAATGTAATTCAGCTCCGCCATCGCCGCTTCCACTTTTTCCCGCGTTTTCGCA
GAAACGTGGCTGGCCTGGTTCACCACGCGGGAAACGGTCTGATAAGAGACACCGGCATACTCTGCGACAT
CGTATAACGTTACTGGTTTCACATTCACCACCCTGAATTGACTCTCTTCCGGGCGCTATCATGCCATACC
GCGAAAGGTTTTGCGCCATTCGATGGTGTCCGGGATCTCGACGCTCTCCCTTATGCGACTCCTGCATTAG
GAAGCAGCCCAGTAGTAGGTTGAGGCCGTTGAGCACCGCCGCCGCAAGGAATGGTGCATGCAAGGAGATG
GCGCCCAACAGTCCCCCGGCCACGGGGCCTGCCACCATACCCACGCCGAAACAAGCGCTCATGAGCCCGA
AGTGGCGAGCCCGATCTTCCCCATCGGTGATGTCGGCGATATAGGCGCCAGCAACCGCACCTGTGGCGCC
GGTGATGCCGGCCACGATGCGTCCGGCGTAGAGGATCGAGATCTCGATCCCGCGAAATTAATACGACTCA
CTATAGGGGAATTGTGAGCGGATAACAATTCCCCTCTAGAAATAATTTTGTTTAACTTTAAGAAGGAGAT
ATACATATGGGCAGCAGCCATCATCATCATCATCACGGCAGCGGCCTGGTGCCGCGCGGCAGCGCTAGCA
TGTCGGACTCAGAAGTCAATCAAGAAGCTAAGCCAGAGGTCAAGCCAGAAGTCAAGCCTGAGACTCACAT
CAATTTAAAGGTGTCCGATGGATCTTCAGAGATCTTCTTCAAGATCAAAAAGACCACTCCTTTAAGAAGG
CTGATGGAAGCGTTCGCTAAAAGACAGGGTAAGGAAATGGACTCCTTAAGATTCTTGTACGACGGTATTA
GAATTCAAGCTGATCAGACCCCTGAAGATTTGGACATGGAGGATAACGATATTATTGAGGCTCACAGAGA
ACAGATTGGTGGATCCATGGTGAGTGCCAGTCATCCTGAGGCCCTGGCCGCCCCTGTCACCACTGTTGCG
ACCCTTGTCCCACACAATGCCACTGAGCCAGCCAGTCCTGGGGAAGGGAAGGAAGATGCCTTTTCCAAGC
TGAAGCAGAAGTTTATGAATGAGCTGCATAAAATTCCATTGCCACCGTGGGCCTTAATAGCCATAGCCAT
AGTTGCGGTCCTTTTAGTCGTAACCTGCTGCTTTTGTGTCTGTAAGAAATGTTTGTTCAAAAAGAAAAAC
AAGAAGAAGGGGAAGGAAAAGGGAGGAAAGAACGCCATTAACATGAAAGACGTGAAAGACTTAGGGAAGA
CCATGAAGGATCAGGCCCTTAAGGATGACGATGCTGAAACCGGACTGACTGATGGAGAAGAAAAGGAAGA
GCCCAAGGAAGAGGAGAAACTGGGAAAGCTCCAATATTCACTGGACTATGACTTCCAGAATAACCAGCTG
TTGGTGGGAATCATCCAGGCTGCTGAACTGCCCGCCCTGGACATGGGGGGTACATCCGATCCATACGTCA
AAGTCTTCCTGCTGCCTGACAAAAAGAAGAAATTTGAGACTAAAGTCCACCGGAAAACCCTCAATCCAGT
CTTCAATGAACAATTTACTTTCAAGGTACCCTACTCGGAATTAGGTGGCAAAACCCTGGTGATGGCTGTG
TATGACTTTGATCGCTTCTCCAAGCACGACATCATCGGAGAGTTCAAAGTTCCTATGAACACCGTGGATT
TTGGCCATGTGACCGAGGAGTGGCGCGATCTCCAGAGCGCTGAGAAAGAAGAGCAAGAGAAACTGGGTGA
CATCTGCTTCTCCCTCCGCTACGTCCCTACTGCCGGCAAACTGACTGTTGTCATTCTGGAAGCCAAGAAC
CTGAAGAAGATGGATGTGGGTGGCTTATCTGATCCCTACGTGAAGATTCACCTGATGCAGAACGGTAAGA
GGCTGAAGAAGAAAAAGACGACGATTAAGAAGAACACACTCAACCCCTACTACAACGAGTCCTTCAGCTT
TGAAGTTCCGTTCGAGCAAATCCAGAAAGTGCAAGTGGTGGTAACTGTTTTGGACTATGACAAGATTGGC
AAGAACGACGCCATCGGAAAAGTCTTCGTTGGTTACAACAGCACTGGGGCGGAGCTGCGACACTGGTCAG
ACATGCTGGCCAACCCCCGGCGACCCATCGCACAGTGGCACACTCTGCAGGTAGAGGAGGAGGTTGATGC
CATGCTGGCTGTCAAGAAGTAAAAGCTTAGGTATTTATTCGGCGCAAAGTGCGTCGGGTGATGCTGCCAA
CTTAGTCGAGCACCACCACCACCACCACTGAGATCCGGCTGCTAACAAAGCCCGAAAGGAAGCTGAGTTG
GCTGCTGCCACCGCTGAGCAATAACTAGCATAACCCCTTGGGGCCTCTAAACGGGTCTTGAGGGGTTTTT
TGCTGAAAGGAGGAACTATATCCGGATTGGCGAATGGG
[124 nt withheld, positions 5429-5552]
C
[91 nt withheld, positions 5554-5644]
A
[49 nt withheld, positions 5646-5694]
CCTTTGACGTTGGAGTCCACGTTCTTT
[37 nt withheld, positions 5722-5758]
ACCCTATCTCGGTCTATTCTTTTGATTTATAAGGGATTTTGCCGATTTCGGCCTATTGGTTAAAAAATGA
GCTGATTTAACAAAAATTTAACGCGAATTTTAACAAAATATTAACGCTTACAATTTAGGTGGCACTTTTC
GGGGAAATGTGCGCGGAACCCCTATTTGTTTATTTTTCTAAATACATTCAAATATGTATCCGCTCATGAA
TTAATTCTTAGAAAAACTCATCGAGCATCAAATGAAACTGCAATTTATTCATATCAGGATTATCAATACC
ATATTTTTGAAAAAGCCGTTTCTGTAATGAAGGAGAAAACTCACCGAGGCAGTTCCATAGGATGGCAAGA
TCCTGGTATCGGTCTGCGATTCCGACTCGTCCAACATCAATACAACCTATTAATTTCCCCTCGTCAAAAA
TAAGGTTATCAAGTGAGAAATCACCATGAGTGACGACTGAATCCGGTGAGAATGGCAAAAGTTTATGCAT
TTCTTTCCAGACTTGTTCAACAGGCCAGCCATTACGCTCGTCATCAAAATCACTCGCATCAACCAAACCG
TTATTCATTCGTGATTGCGCCTGAGCGAGACGAAATACGCGATCGCTGTTAAAAGGACAATTACAAACAG
GAATCGAATGCAACCGGCGCAGGAACACTGCCAGCGCATCAACAATATTTTCACCTGAATCAGGATATTC
TTCTAATACCTGGAATGCTGTTTTCCCGGGGATCGCAGTGGTGAGTAACCATGCATCATCAGGAGTACGG
ATAAAATGCTTGATGGTCGGAAGAGGCATAAATTCCGTCAGCCAGTTTAGTCTGACCATCTCATCTGTAA
CATCATTGGCAACGCTACCTTTGCCATGTTTCAGAAACAACTCTGGCGCATCGGGCTTCCCATACAATCG
ATAGATTGTCGCACCTGATTGCCCGACATTATCGCGAGCCCATTTATACCCATATAAATCAGCATCCATG
TTGGAATTTAATCGCGGCCTAGAGCAAGACGTTTCCCGTTGAATATGGCTCATAACACCCCTTGTATTAC
TGTTTATGTAAGCAGACAGTTTTATTGTTCATGACCAAAATCCCTTAACGTGAGTTTTCGTTCCACTGAG
CGTCAGACCCCGTAGAAAAGATCAAAGGAT
Features (pLannotate 1.2.2; 22 found; start..end, strand, type, name):
      5..593     +  rep_origin     ori: high-copy-number ColE1/pMB1/pBR322/pUC origin of replication
    779..918     -  misc_feature   bom: basis of mobility region from pBR322
   1020..1211    -  CDS            rop: Rop protein, which maintains plasmids at low copy number; rop
   1228..1608    +  CDS            YPB1_ECOLX: Protein predicted: Swiss-Prot protein existence level 4. From Escherichia coli.
   1680..1971    -  CDS            TcR (fragment): tetracycline efflux protein; tet; confers resistance to tetracycline
   1986..2007    -  protein_bind   CAP binding site: CAP binding activates transcription in the presence of cAMP. E. coli catabolite activator protein
   2020..3102    -  CDS            lacI: lac repressor; lacI; The lac repressor binds to the lac operator to inhibit transcription in E. coli. This inhibition can be relieved by adding lactose or isopropyl-β-D-thiogalactopyranoside (IPTG).
   3103..3180    -  promoter       lacI promoter: lacI
   3188..3467    -  CDS            TcR (fragment): tetracycline efflux protein; tet; confers resistance to tetracycline
   3489..3507    +  promoter       T7 promoter: promoter for bacteriophage T7 RNA polymerase
   3508..3532    +  protein_bind   lac operator: The lac repressor binds to the lac operator to inhibit transcription in E. coli. This inhibition can be relieved by adding lactose or isopropyl-β-D-thiogalactopyranoside (IPTG). lac repressor encoded by lacI
   3547..3569    +  RBS            RBS: efficient ribosome binding site from bacteriophage T7 gene 10 (Olins and Rangwala, 1989)
   3589..3605    +  CDS            capTEV™ (fragment): composite tag for in vivo biotinylation, TEV protease cleavage, and 6xHis tagging
   3616..3633    +  CDS            thrombin site: thrombin recognition and cleavage site
   3640..3932    +  CDS            SUMO (fragment): cleavable ubiquitin-like protein tag; S. cerevisiae SMT3 (truncated)
   3937..5199    +  CDS            Syt1: SYT1_RAT - Experimental evidence at protein level: Swiss-Prot protein existence level 1. (Microbial infection) Receptor for C.botulinum neurotoxin type G (BoNT/G, botG); unlike the case with BoNT/B, interaction is not improved in the presence of gangliosides (PubMed:15123599, PubMed:20219474). BoNT/G toxin binds to the vesicular domain of Syt1 (residues 32-53) (PubMed:15123599, PubMed:20219474). From Rattus norvegicus (Rat).
   5261..5278    +  CDS            9xHis (fragment): 9xHis affinity tag
   5288..5337    +  CDS            SET1 (fragment): solubility-enhancement tag derived from T7 phage gene 10B
   5345..5392    +  terminator     T7 terminator: transcription terminator for bacteriophage T7 RNA polymerase
   5429..5857    +  rep_origin     f1 ori (sequence partly withheld): f1 bacteriophage origin of replication; arrow indicates direction of (+) strand synthesis
   5910..5967    +  promoter       AmpR promoter (fragment): bla
   5976..6791    -  CDS            KanR: aminoglycoside phosphotransferase; aph(3')-Ia; confers resistance to kanamycin in bacteria or G418 (Geneticin®) in eukaryotes
