[The description below was written by a language model from this plasmid's Addgene catalogue record and pLannotate feature annotations shown in this document.]
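Description:
pET SUMO-FL-syt1 is a 6.9 kb bacterial expression plasmid built on the pET SUMO backbone for producing full-length rat synaptotagmin-1 (Syt1) as an N-terminal SUMO fusion. It replicates in E. coli through a ColE1/pBR322-type origin accompanied by the bom region and the rop gene. Rop holds copy number down, consistent with the catalogue's low-copy designation. Selection is by kanamycin through an aph(3')-Ia aminoglycoside phosphotransferase gene. An f1 phage origin is also present, along with short remnants of the pBR322 tetracycline resistance gene that are backbone leftovers rather than functional markers.

The expression cassette is a standard T7lac arrangement. A T7 promoter is followed directly by a lac operator and the T7 gene 10 ribosome binding site, and the plasmid carries its own lacI gene and promoter. Transcription is therefore repressed until IPTG is added in a host that supplies T7 RNA polymerase, and the record names BL21 cells for expression. The reading frame opens with a short segment annotated as a fragment of a His-containing composite tag, most likely the leader histidine tag. This is followed by a thrombin cleavage site, the yeast SMT3-derived SUMO domain, and then the Syt1 coding sequence, which was inserted by Gibson assembly.

SUMO generally improves solubility and can be removed by a SUMO-specific protease. A His-tag fragment and a small T7 gene 10-derived fragment are annotated downstream of Syt1, before the T7 terminator. The record does not show whether these are translated as part of the protein. The construct is intended for recombinant purification of full-length synaptotagmin-1, and the associated work concerns synaptotagmin-driven membrane penetration and fusion pore formation.
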