Addgene plasmid #213628: pET SUMO-FL-syt1
Purpose: Bacterial expression of SUMO-tagged rat FL-syt1
Depositing lab: Edwin Chapman. Depositing organization: University of Wisconsin, Madison. Publication: Synaptotagmin-7 outperforms synaptotagmin-1 to promote the formation of large, stable fusion pores via robust membrane penetration. Courtney KC, Mandal T, Mehta N, Wu L, Li Y, Das D, Cui Q, Chapman ER. Nat Commun. 2023 Nov 27;14(1):7761. doi: 10.1038/s41467-023-42497-8. PubMed 38012142.
Backbone
  Vector backbone: pET SUMO
  Vector type: Bacterial Expression
Growth in bacteria
  Bacterial resistance: Kanamycin, 50 μg/mL
  Growth temperature: 37°C
  Growth strain: DH5alpha
  Growth instructions: Use BL21 cells for protein expression.
  Copy number: Low Copy
Gene/Insert
  Gene/Insert name: FL-syt1
  Species: R. norvegicus (rat)
  Entrez Gene: Syt1 (a.k.a. P65)
  Tag / fusion protein: SUMO (N terminal on insert)
  Cloning method: Gibson Cloning
Terms and licenses: Academic/Nonprofit Terms; Industry Terms: Not Available to Industry
How to cite: pET SUMO-FL-syt1 was a gift from Edwin Chapman (Addgene plasmid # 213628 ; http://n2t.net/addgene:213628 ; RRID:Addgene_213628)
